Addgene plasmid #154110: pNM3649
Purpose: miniMos dual component RMCE landing site vector
Depositing lab: Michael Nonet. Depositing organization: Washington University in Saint Louis. Publication: Efficient Transgenesis in Caenorhabditis elegans Using Flp Recombinase-Mediated Cassette Exchange. Nonet ML. Genetics. 2020 Jun 8. pii: genetics.120.303388. doi: 10.1534/genetics.120.303388. PubMed 32513816.
Backbone
  Vector backbone: pCFJ1272
  Backbone manufacturer: Addgene #44486
  Backbone size w/o insert (bp): 3173
  Total vector size (bp): 11235
  Vector type: miniMos
  Selectable markers: Hygromycin
Growth in bacteria
  Bacterial resistance: Ampicillin, 100 μg/mL
  Growth temperature: 37°C
  Growth strain: DH5alpha
  Copy number: High Copy
Gene/Insert
  Gene/Insert name: loxP::SEC::loxP::rpl-28p::FRT::GFP::his-58::unc-54 3'::FRT3
  Species: C. elegans (nematode), S. cerevisiae (budding yeast), Synthetic
  Insert size (bp): 8086
  Promoter: not applicable
  Cloning method: Restriction Enzyme; 5′ cloning site SpeI (destroyed during cloning); 3′ cloning site PstI (not destroyed)
  Sequencing primers: 5′ not applicable
Resource information
  A portion of this plasmid was derived from a plasmid made by: The insert was assembled using a multi-fragment Golden Gate reaction into an intermediate clone then moved into pCFJ1272 using standard restriction enzyme cloning. The insert was assembled from loxP::SEC::lopP from Addgene# 91829, rpl-28p from genomic sequences, FRT as a synthetic DNA, GFP::His-58::unc-54 from Addgene #86718, and FRT3 as a synthetic DNA. See Nonet (2020) Genetics for precise details.
Terms and licenses: Academic/Nonprofit Terms; Industry Terms: Not Available to Industry
How to cite: pNM3649 was a gift from Michael Nonet (Addgene plasmid # 154110 ; http://n2t.net/addgene:154110 ; RRID:Addgene_154110)
