[The description below was written by a language model from this plasmid's Addgene catalogue record and pLannotate feature annotations shown in this document.]
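Description:
pNM3649 is an 11.2 kb miniMos transposon vector for Caenorhabditis elegans, built on the pCFJ1272 backbone. It is used to create genomic landing sites for Flp recombinase-mediated cassette exchange (RMCE). It is maintained in E. coli as a high-copy plasmid through a ColE1/pUC-type origin and the AmpR β-lactamase gene. The roughly 8 kb payload sits between two Mos1 (mariner) transposon end fragments, so the Mos1 transposase can mobilise the cassette and insert it into the worm genome.

The payload has two modules. The first is a self-excising cassette (SEC) bounded by two loxP sites. It contains sqt-1 collagen sequence, which in SEC designs provides a dominant, visible roller marker. It also carries a Cre coding sequence with a tbb-2 terminator lying next to hsp-16 heat-shock gene sequence, consistent with heat-inducible Cre expression, and a hygromycin resistance gene for drug selection of transgenic animals. Once insertions have been recovered, inducing Cre recombines the loxP sites and removes the markers.

The second module is the landing site itself. The catalogue describes it as the rpl-28 promoter followed by an FRT site, GFP fused to the histone H2B gene his-58 (annotated by homology as his-11), the unc-54 3′ region, and a heterospecific FRT3 site. The automated annotation does not call the rpl-28 promoter, the unc-54 3′ region or FRT3. The nuclear GFP-histone signal marks animals carrying the landing site. Because FRT and FRT3 do not recombine with each other, Flp can exchange the intervening reporter for a compatibly flanked incoming cassette, giving defined single-copy integration. The record calls this a "dual component" design, but it does not state how the Flp recombinase is supplied.
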