Features (pLannotate 1.2.2; 26 found; start..end, strand, type, name):
    197..286     +  CDS            mariner\T (fragment): MOS1T_DROMA - Experimental evidence at protein level: Swiss-Prot protein existence level 1. Mediates transposition of transposon Mos1 by a 'cut and paste' mechanism. Transposases are sequence-specific nucleases and strand transferases that catalyze transposition through an ordered series of events: sequence-specific binding of transposase to the terminal inverted repeats (IR) present at each end of the transposon, pairing of the transposon IRs in a paired-end complex (PEC), cleavage of one or both DNA strands at each transposon end, capture of target DNA, and strand transfer to insert the tran
    319..339     +  protein_bind   attB4: mutant version of attB; core recombination site for the Gateway® BP reaction BP Clonase™
    339..373     +  misc_feature   MCS (fragment): pBluescript multiple cloning site
    397..430     +  protein_bind   loxP: Cre-mediated recombination occurs in the 8-bp core sequence (GCATACAT). Cre recombinase
   1224..1370    +  CDS            sqt-1 (fragment): SQT1_CAEEL - Also known as rol-5. Protein inferred from homology: Swiss-Prot protein existence level 3. Nematode cuticles are composed largely of collagen-like proteins. The cuticle functions both as an exoskeleton and as a barrier to protect the worm from its environment. This is a collagen critical for organismal morphogenesis. Mutations in sqt-1 can lengthen, shorten, or helically twist the entire animal. From Caenorhabditis elegans.
   1403..2242    +  CDS            sqt-1 (fragment): SQT1_CAEEL - Also known as rol-5. Protein inferred from homology: Swiss-Prot protein existence level 3. Nematode cuticles are composed largely of collagen-like proteins. The cuticle functions both as an exoskeleton and as a barrier to protect the worm from its environment. This is a collagen critical for organismal morphogenesis. Mutations in sqt-1 can lengthen, shorten, or helically twist the entire animal. From Caenorhabditis elegans.
   2286..2609    -  terminator     tbb-2 terminator: tbb-2; transcription terminator for the C. elegans tubulin beta-2 gene
   2618..3748    -  CDS            cre: RECR_BPP1 - Experimental evidence at protein level: Swiss-Prot protein existence level 1. Catalyzes site-specific recombination between two 34-base- pair LOXP sites. Its role is to maintain the phage genome as a monomeric unit-copy plasmid in the lysogenic state. From Escherichia phage P1 (Bacteriophage P1).
   4097..4147    +  CDS            hsp-16.1 (fragment): HSP11_CAEEL - Also known as hsp16-1b. Experimental evidence at transcript level: Swiss-Prot protein existence level 2. From Caenorhabditis elegans.
   4528..4548    +  protein_bind   attB1: mutant version of attB; core recombination site for the Gateway® BP reaction BP Clonase™
   4554..5579    +  CDS            HygR: aminoglycoside phosphotransferase from E. coli; aph(4)-Ia; confers resistance to hygromycin
   5583..5603    -  protein_bind   attB2: mutant version of attB; core recombination site for the Gateway® BP reaction BP Clonase™
   5957..5990    +  protein_bind   loxP: Cre-mediated recombination occurs in the 8-bp core sequence (GCATACAT). Cre recombinase
   6616..6649    +  protein_bind   FRT (minimal): supports FLP-mediated excision but not integration (Turan and Bode, 2011) FLP recombinase from the Saccharomyces cerevisiae 2μ plasmid
   6669..7529    +  CDS            sg25: sg25 is a basic (constitutively fluorescent) green fluorescent protein published in 1997, derived from Aequorea victoria.
   7559..7583    +  misc_feature   MCS (fragment): pBluescript multiple cloning site
   7584..7949    +  CDS            his-11: H2B1_CAEEL - Experimental evidence at protein level: Swiss-Prot protein existence level 1. Core component of nucleosome. Nucleosomes wrap and compact DNA into chromatin, limiting DNA accessibility to the cellular machineries which require DNA as a template. Histones thereby play a central role in transcription regulation, DNA repair, DNA replication and chromosomal stability. DNA accessibility is regulated via a complex set of post-translational modifications of histones, also called histone code, and nucleosome remodeling. From Caenorhabditis elegans.
   8449..8508    +  misc_feature   MCS (fragment): pBluescript multiple cloning site
   8532..8553    +  CDS            lacZα (fragment): LacZα fragment of β-galactosidase; lacZ fragment
   8604..8819    +  CDS            mariner\T (fragment): MOS1T_DROMA - Experimental evidence at protein level: Swiss-Prot protein existence level 1. Mediates transposition of transposon Mos1 by a 'cut and paste' mechanism. Transposases are sequence-specific nucleases and strand transferases that catalyze transposition through an ordered series of events: sequence-specific binding of transposase to the terminal inverted repeats (IR) present at each end of the transposon, pairing of the transposon IRs in a paired-end complex (PEC), cleavage of one or both DNA strands at each transposon end, capture of target DNA, and strand transfer to insert the tran
   8931..9048    +  CDS            lacZα (fragment): LacZα fragment of β-galactosidase; lacZ fragment
   9054..9153    -  misc_feature   bom (fragment): basis of mobility region from pBR322
   9255..9290    -  CDS            rop (fragment): Rop protein, which maintains plasmids at low copy number; rop
   9385..9489    +  promoter       AmpR promoter: bla
   9490..10350   +  CDS            AmpR: β-lactamase; bla; confers resistance to ampicillin, carbenicillin, and related antibiotics
  10521..11109   +  rep_origin     ori: high-copy-number ColE1/pMB1/pBR322/pUC origin of replication
>Addgene plasmid #154110 | pNM3649 | addgene full sequence | sequence record 306069 | Addgene NGS Result
GCACCGTACGTCTCGAGGAATTCTATCAGGTGTACAAGTATGAAATGTCGTTTCGAACATATAGATGTCT
CGCAAACGTAAATATTTATCGATTGTCATAAAACTTTGACCTTGTGAAGTGTCAACCTTGACTGTCGAAC
CACCATAGTTTGGCGCGAATTGAGCGTCATAATTGTTTACTCTCAGTGCAGTCAACATGTCGAGTTTCGT
GCCGAATAAAGAGCAAACGCGGACAGTATTAATTTTCTGTTTTCATTTGAAGAAAACAGCTGCGGCCGGA
TCCAGGAAACAGCTATGACCATGATTACGCCAAGCTATCAACTTTGTATAGAAAAGTTGAGCTCCACCGC
GGTGGCGGCCGCTCTAGAACTAGGCTGTTTCGAAGGTAAGTTTAAAATAACTTCGTATAGCATACATTAT
ACGAAGTTATTTTCAGGGAGAGCAAAAGCTTATCTCCGAGGAGGACCTCTAAGGATGATCGACGCCAACG
TCGTTGAATTTTCAAATTTTAAATACTGAATATTTGTTTTTTTTCCTATTATTTATTTATTCTCTTTGTG
TTTTTTTTCTTGCTTTCTAAAAAATTAATTCAATCCAAATCTAAACATTTTTTTTTCTCTTTCCGTCTCC
CAATTCGTATTCCGCTCCTCTCATCTGAACACAATGTGCAAGTTTATTTATCTTCTCGCTTTCATTTCAT
TAGGACGTGGGGGGAATTGGTGGAAGGGGGAAACACACAAAAGGATGATGGAAATGAAATAAGGACACAC
AATATGCAACAACATTCAATTCAGAAATATGGAGGAAGGTTTAAAAGAAAACATAAAAATATATAGAGGA
GGAAGGAAACTAGCTGCCCTCGATTGTCTATCTTCCATTCTCACCAAGTTTCAACAACTTTATTCAGTCA
TTCTTCTCTGGTTCATTTCCCAACCAATCTTCCCGAATAAAGCCCATCTGTCCTTTCGGCCACATTCCTC
ACCTACATCCGTACTCCTTATCTCCCGTTCTTATCCAGTCTTTTATCGTCTCTGCGTCTCGCACACTGTC
TCGTCGGTAATGTAAAAAAAAAACAAAAAAAACTTGAAAACTTGCGGAAAGATTTCCTAATAAAAGGAGA
CGAATCCGGTAGGAAATCGACAAGTCTCTGCTTCTCGAAGACTAGGTGAGTTACATTTCTTTGGCCGAAT
TATTTTGAAATCCTAAATTTGATAATTTCAGAGATGTCTGTAAAACTTGCGTGTTATGTGACGGCTTCGG
TCACTGTCGCCACTCTTATGGTATGCTTCATGACCATGTCAACCATCTACTCGGAGGTTGATGGATTCAG
AGAGAAGCTTGATACCGAGATGAATGTGTTCAGAGTGAGTTAAATTATATTTTGAATTTTAAATAATTTT
TAATTTTCTAGCAATCTACCAATGGATTGTGGAAGGACATAGTTGTCATCGGAAGATCTAGCAAGCGTGT
CCGTTGTCAATATGAAGAGACCAACGCTACCCCAACTCCACATGCTGATGGATCCCCATCTGCTCCACCA
GGTCAACCACCAGCAGTTCCACCAGTCTTCAACCAGCCAAAGACTCCAAATGGAGCCAATGGAAATGGAC
CAACCTGCAACTGCAATGCTGATAACAAGTGCCCAGCTGGACCATCCGGACCAAAGGGAGTTCCAGGAGT
TCCAGGACTCGACGGAGTTCCAGGACTTGACGGTGTTCCAGGAGTTGGAGCTGATGATATCGCTCCACAA
CGCGAGTCTGTCGGATGCTTCACTTGCCCACAAGGACCAGTTGGACCACCAGGAGCTCTTGGAAGACCAG
GACCACGTGGACTTCCAGGACCAAGAGGACAAAATGGAAACCCAGGAAGAGATGGACAACCAGGACATCC
AGGAGAGCAAGGATCATCCGGTCAAATCGGAAAGATCGGAGAGCCAGGACCACCAGGAGAGAAGGGACGC
GACGCCGAGCATCCAATCGGAAGACCAGGACCAAAGGGACCAAGAGGAGATCAAGGACCAACAGGACCAG
CTGGACAGAACGGTCTTCACGGACCACCAGGAGAGCCAGGAACCGTTGGACCAGAAGGACCATCTGGAAA
GCAAGGACGTCAAGGACCAGACGGAACCCAGGGAGAGACTGGACCAGACGGAAGACCAGGAAAGGATGCC
GAGTACTGCCAGTGCCCAGACAAGTCTCCACCATCAGAGGCTGTCAACGCCAACCGTGGATACAGAAATA
TCTAAATTGTTGGTGTTTTCTAATAAAATATTTGAGATTCAGTGAGACTTTTTTCTTGGCGGCACAATAA
AGTTTCCTCTTTTTGTTGGGTCACTCAACGAACACAATACAAATATTTGAGCGCTCGCATTTTTCTCAAC
CTTTCGGGTTTAAAGCACTTCAAAATGGAATTGAAGAGAGATTGTGAAAGTACATCAGACAGAATCACAT
TTTGATAGCATTCACTTCACTCAGATGCAAACTTTTCAGTGACTATAAAAAGTCATAAAATAATAACATT
AAAAAAGCAAATAAATTAGCGAGAGAATTTTTTGACAAAAAGAAAGAAGAGTGATAGAGAAGAAGGGAAT
GCTTGAAAGGATTTTGCATTTATCTTAATCACCGTCTTCGAGAAGACGAACCATGGCGCCAGTTTCAGAA
TCCAAGTTTCTAATATAGTTCATCACAATGTTGACGTTGGTCCAACCTCCGGCTTGCATAATCTCTGGGA
TGGAAACTCCAGCGCGAGCCATGTCACGGGCAGCTCCGACACGGGCGGAATGTCCAGACCAAGCCAAGTA
ACGTTGTCCGGAATCATCCTTGGCTCCGTAGATGAGACGGTGGGTAGCTTCGAAGATTCCTGAAAATTTA
TTTTCAGCTTATTCTTAGCTAATATGTTGTTTAAACTTACCTTCAAGAGCTCGAGTCGAGAGTTGTGATG
TTGCACTCGGGGCAGCAACTCCGTTCTTGCGAACACGACAGAACAGGTAGTTGTTTGGATCATCGGCGAC
TCCGGAAACCGAAATCCAGCGCTCAACGAGCTTGGTAACTCCAAGGGAGAGCGCTTTTTCGACTCCGGCA
GTCGAGACCAGCGTTTTTGTACGTCCGATGTGGATGAGCATTCTTCCTCCGTCTGTGCGACTAATATCCT
TGACGCGAATGCGGGCAATTTCGGCGATACGGAGAAGTGTGTTGTAAGCAATTCCGAGGAAGGCGAGGTT
TCGGATGTCCTGGCAACGATCGGAATTTTCCATAAGAGAACGGACCTGATCGAAGTCGGTTCTGAAAATT
TCGTCAAGTCTTAGGATTGAATACATTAATATTTAAACTTACCTTTCGAAGGCGAGGGCTTGCTTGGCTC
TCTCTCCAGCATCAACATTTTCCTTGCGGATACGTCTCATTACGAGAGATACGGCATTAGAATCTGATGG
GCGTGGAAGTCCAGATCGGCGATGGAGCATATTGAGCTGTCCGAGATGTTGTTGGATCGTCTTCACCGCC
AATCCACGAGCTTGGAGGTAGAGCAAGTAGTCACGAACGTCTTCTGGCTCGGCTGGGAACCACTTGCGGT
TGTTAAGCTTGCACCAGGCAGCCCAAGAACGGCACACTGAGAGAAGCATCTTCCAGGTGTGCTCGGAGAA
GGCTTGTCTGTCACGGAACATATCCATGAGGTTCTTGCGAACTTCATCACTTGTCGCGTCAACTGGAAGT
GCTGGAAGATTTTGATGAACAGTGAGAAGATTTGACATATTTTCGAAGTTTTTTAGATGCACTAGAACAA
AGCGTGTTGGCTTCCTCTGAGCCCGCTTTCCTTATATACCCGCATTCTGCAGCCTTACAGAATGTTCTAG
AAGGTCCTAGATGCATTCGTTTGAAAATACTCCCGGTGGGTGCAAAGAGACGCAGACGGAAAATGTATCT
GGGTCTCTTTATTGTGTACACTACTTTTCCATGTACCGAATGTGAGTCGCCCTCCTTTTGCAACAAGCAG
CTCGAATGTTCTAGAAAAAGGTGGAAAATAGTATAAATACCGTTGAAAATAAATACCGAACAACATTTGC
TCTAATTGTGAAATTAGAAATCTTCAAACTATAATCATGTCACTTTACCACTATTTCCGTCCAGCTCAAC
GTTCCGTTTTTGGTGATCATTTTTGCTTTCGTCGTAAATCTACACACGCGTCTCTTCCGTGCGAGAGTCC
AAGCCAGCAGCCAAATTCGTTGACTGAGTATTCAACGTTTATACGTTGTCGGCAACGAGAAATAGGAAAA
TGCATCGGGAAATGTTCTTTTTTCGATTTTTTCCAAGGTTTTGACAAATTTTACCACGAATTTTGCTATG
TTTTCAATTAAAAAATATGTTATTCAACTGTTTCTATGAGGAAAATAAGGCTTTGCATGTAATTTTCTTA
TTCAGCATAATTTTTAATTAATTTGAATTTTCTGTCCTAACGTTTATTTTGTTTTCTTGGTTATGACTGA
TCTGAAATTAATTTTTGAATTTTAAGGTAATATGTCAGGCGGTGCCGCAAGTTTGTACAAAAAAGCAGGC
TCCATGAAAAAGCCTGAACTCACCGCGACGTCTGTCGAGAAGTTTCTGATCGAAAAGTTCGACAGCGTCT
CCGACCTGATGCAGCTCTCGGAGGGCGAAGAATCTCGTGCTTTCAGCTTCGATGTAGGAGGGCGTGGATA
TGTCCTGCGGGTAAATAGCTGCGCCGATGGTTTCTACAAAGATCGTTATGTTTATCGGCACTTTGCATCG
GCCGCGCTCCCGATTCCGGAAGTGCTTGACATTGGGGAATTCAGCGAGAGCCTGACCTATTGCATCTCCC
GCCGTGCACAGGGTGTCACGTTGCAAGACCTGCCTGAAACCGAACTGCCCGCTGTTCTGCAGCCGGTCGC
GGAGGCCATGGATGCGATCGCTGCGGCCGATCTTAGCCAGACGAGCGGGTTCGGCCCATTCGGACCGCAA
GGAATCGGTCAATACACTACATGGCGTGATTTCATATGCGCGATTGCTGATCCCCATGTGTATCACTGGC
AAACTGTGATGGACGACACCGTCAGTGCGTCCGTCGCGCAGGCTCTCGATGAGCTGATGCTTTGGGCCGA
GGACTGCCCCGAAGTCCGGCACCTCGTGCACGCGGATTTCGGCTCCAACAATGTCCTGACGGACAATGGC
CGCATAACAGCGGTCATTGACTGGAGCGAGGCGATGTTCGGGGATTCCCAATACGAGGTCGCCAACATCT
TCTTCTGGAGGCCGTGGTTGGCTTGTATGGAGCAGCAGACGCGCTACTTCGAGCGGAGGCATCCGGAGCT
TGCAGGATCGCCGCGGCTCCGGGCGTATATGCTCCGCATTGGTCTTGACCAACTCTATCAGAGCTTGGTT
GACGGCAATTTCGATGATGCAGCTTGGGCGCAGGGTCGATGCGACGCAATCGTCCGATCCGGAGCCGGGA
CTGTCGGGCGTACACAAATCGCCCGCAGAAGCGCGGCCGTCTGGACCGATGGCTGTGTAGAAGTACTCGC
CGATAGTGGAAACCGACGCCCCAGCACTCGTCCGAGGGCAAAGGAATAGACCCAGCTTTCTTGTACAAAG
TGGGTCCAATTACTCTTCAACATCCCTACATGCTCTTTCTCCCTGTGCTCCCACCCCCTATTTTTGTTAT
TATCAAAAAACTTCTCTTAATTTCTTTGTTTTTTAGCTTCTTTTAAGTCACCTCTAACAATGAAATTGTG
TAGATTCAAAAATAGAATTAATTCGTAATAAAAAGTCGAAAAAAATTGTGCTCCCTCCCCCCATTAATAA
TAATTCTATCCCAAAATCTACACAATGTTCTGTGTACACTTCTTATGTTTTTTACTTCTGATAAATTTTT
TTGAAACATCATAGAAAAAACCGCACACAAAATACCTTATCATATGTTACGTTTCAGTTTATGACCGCAA
TTTTTAATAACTTCGTATAGCATACATTATACGAAGTTATTTTCAGGGTGGGAGAAAATGCGGAGAGAAG
AACCCAGCATCTTAATAAAATTATATAATTTTGAATAAAATCAAATTAAAAATAAGATTAATTGAAACAC
AACAATAGAATGCAGAAAATTACTCATAAGAAATAATTTATTTTGAAAGAAGTTGTGTCGATTTACGATA
AAAACTACACGCAAACGAGGCTCCGCGTTTACACCGTTTGGCAATGGAGCGCGCTTGCTATTAGATTTTA
GGCCAGCTCAACGAAAGTTTAATTTATTTTTCTTCTTTTTTTCCATTTTTTTGAGTAAAATATCGAATTT
TTTGTATTAATTCTGTAAATTTTATAATTTGCAACTATTTTGGCGTATTCTGCTTGTTTTTATCAGCGAA
TTTTTATGCATTTCAGTCAAAAGTTTGAGCAGGAAAAATGACATTTAGGACTTTGTAAAATTGTATTCTT
AAATTTGCTTGAAAACCTACGTGTACAATTGATTTTATTGAATTTTTCTTACGTTTCCCGTTGTATCTTA
TTGTATTTAACTTTCATCATAAAATAATTTATTTCCAGGTAAAATATCCGACGCTCTCGTGGATCCCCGG
GATTGGCTCAGAAAAAAAGGTACGAGCAGGCTTACGAAGTTCCTATTCTCTAGAAAGTATAGGAACTTCG
GTACCGGTAGAAAAAATGAGTAAAGGAGAAGAACTTTTCACTGGAGTTGTCCCAATTCTTGTTGAATTAG
ATGGTGATGTTAATGGGCACAAATTTTCTGTCAGTGGAGAGGGTGAAGGTGATGCAACATACGGAAAACT
TACCCTTAAATTTATTTGCACTACTGGAAAACTACCTGTTCCATGGGTAAGTTTAAACATATATATACTA
ACTAACCCTGATTATTTAAATTTTCAGCCAACACTTGTCACTACTTTCTGTTATGGTGTTCAATGCTTCT
CGAGATACCCAGATCATATGAAACGGCATGACTTTTTCAAGAGTGCCATGCCCGAAGGTTATGTACAGGA
AAGAACTATATTTTTCAAAGATGACGGGAACTACAAGACACGTAAGTTTAAACAGTTCGGTACTAACTAA
CCATACATATTTAAATTTTCAGGTGCTGAAGTCAAGTTTGAAGGTGATACCCTTGTTAATAGAATCGAGT
TAAAAGGTATTGATTTTAAAGAAGATGGAAACATTCTTGGACACAAATTGGAATACAACTATAACTCACA
CAATGTATACATCATGGCAGACAAACAAAAGAATGGAATCAAAGTTGTAAGTTTAAACATGATTTTACTA
ACTAACTAATCTGATTTAAATTTTCAGAACTTCAAAATTAGACACAACATTGAAGATGGAAGCGTTCAAC
TAGCAGACCATTATCAACAAAATACTCCAATTGGCGATGGCCCTGTCCTTTTACCAGACAACCATTACCT
GTCCACACAATCTGCCCTTTCGAAAGATCCCAACGAAAAGAGAGACCACATGGTCCTTCTTGAGTTTGTA
ACAGCTGCTGGGATTACACATGGCATGGATGAACTATACAAATGCCCGGGGGATCGGTGGAGCTCCACCG
GTGGCGGCCGCTCTAGAACTAGTCCACCAAAGCCATCTGCCAAGGGAGCCAAGAAGGCCGCCAAGACCGT
CGTTGCCAAGCCAAAGGACGGAAAGAAGAGACGTCATGCCCGCAAGGAATCGTACTCCGTCTACATCTAC
CGTGTTCTCAAGCAAGTTCACCCAGACACCGGAGTCTCCTCCAAGGCCATGTCTATCATGAACTCCTTCG
TCAACGATGTATTCGAACGCATCGCTTCGGAAGCTTCCCGTCTTGCTCATTACAACAAACGCTCAACGAT
CTCATCCCGCGAAATTCAAACCGCTGTCCGTTTGATTCTCCCAGGAGAACTTGCCAAGCACGCCGTGTCT
GAGGGAACCAAGGCCGTCACCAAGTACACTTCCAGCAAGTAAACTAGTGGATCTGCAACGCGTGGAGCTA
GCGCATCGCGAAGCTCCGCATCGGCCGCTGTCATCAGATCGCCATCTCGCGCCCGTGCCTCTGACTTCTA
AGTCCAATTACTCTTCAACATCCCTACATGCTCTTTCTCCCTGTGCTCCCACCCCCTATTTTTGTTATTA
TCAAAAAACTTCTCTTAATTTCTTTGTTTTTTAGCTTCTTTTAAGTCACCTCTAACAATGAAATTGTGTA
GATTCAAAAATAGAATTAATTCGTAATAAAAAGTCGAAAAAAATTGTGCTCCCTCCCCCCATTAATAATA
ATTCTATCCCAAAATCTACACAATGTTCTGTGTACACTTCTTATGTTTTTTACTTCTGATAAATTTTTTT
GAAACATCATAGAAAAAACCGCACACAAAATACCTTATCATATGTTACGTTTCAGTTTATGACCGCGGAA
GTTCCTATACTATTTGAAGAATAGGAACTTCATGTAACGGTCTTCTGCCTGCAGGAATTCGATATCAAGC
TTATCGATACCGTCGACCTCGAGGGGGGGCCCGGTACCAACTTTATTATACATAGTTGATAATTCACTGG
CCGTCGTTTTACATGGCACGCCCTTCTATTACAGGGTTTCTGATAACAAAGGGTGCCGGATCTGCGGCTT
ACTCACCAGACCTGGCCCCATCCGATTACCACCTATTCGCTTCGATGGGACACGCACTCGCTGAGCAGCG
CTTCGATTCTTACGAAAGTGTGAAAAAATGGCTCGATGAATGGTTCGCCGCAAAAGACGATGAGTTCTAC
TGGCGTGGAATCCACAAATTGCCCGAGAGATGGGAAAAATGTGTAGCTAGCGACGGCAAATACTTTGAAT
AAATGATTTTTTCTTTTTCCACAAAATTTAACGTGTTTTTTGATTTAAAAAAAACGACATTTCATACTTG
TACACCTGATATCTAGATACCTAGGTGAGCTCTGGTACCCCCCTGGCGTTACCCAACTTAATCGCCTTGC
AGCACATCCCCCTTTCGCCAGCTGGCGTAATAGCGAAGAGGCCCGCACCGATCGCCCTTCCCAACAGTTG
CGCAGCCTGAATGGCGAATGGCGCCTGATGCGGTATTTTCTCCTTACGCATCTGTGCGGTATTTCACACC
GCATATGGTGCACTCTCAGTGCAATCTGCTCTGATGCCGCATAGTTAAGCCAGCCCCGACACCCGCCAAC
ACCCGCTGACGCGCCCTGACGGGCTTGTCTGCTCCCGGCATCCGCTTACAGACAAGCTGTGACCGTCTCC
GGGAGCTGCATGTGTCAGAGGTTTTCACCGTCATCACCGAAACGCGCGAGACGAAAGGGCCTCGTGATAC
GCCTATTTTTATAGGTTAATGTCATGATAATAATGGTTTCTTAGACGTCAGGTGGCACTTTTCGGGGAAA
TGTGCGCGGAACCCCTATTTGTTTATTTTTCTAAATACATTCAAATATGTATCCGCTCATGAGACAATAA
CCCTGATAAATGCTTCAATAATATTGAAAAAGGAAGAGTATGAGTATTCAACATTTCCGTGTCGCCCTTA
TTCCCTTTTTTGCGGCATTTTGCCTTCCTGTTTTTGCTCACCCAGAAACGCTGGTGAAAGTAAAAGATGC
TGAAGATCAGTTGGGTGCACGAGTGGGTTACATCGAACTGGATCTCAACAGCGGTAAGATCCTTGAGAGT
TTTCGCCCCGAAGAACGTTTTCCAATGATGAGCACTTTTAAAGTTCTGCTATGTGGCGCGGTATTATCCC
GTATTGACGCCGGGCAAGAGCAACTCGGTCGCCGCATACACTATTCTCAGAATGACTTGGTTGAGTACTC
ACCAGTCACAGAAAAGCATCTTACGGATGGCATGACAGTAAGAGAATTATGCAGTGCTGCCATAACCATG
AGTGATAACACTGCGGCCAACTTACTTCTGACAACGATCGGAGGACCGAAGGAGCTAACCGCTTTTTTGC
ACAACATGGGGGATCATGTAACTCGCCTTGATCGTTGGGAACCGGAGCTGAATGAAGCCATACCAAACGA
CGAGCGTGACACCACGATGCCTGTAGCAATGGCAACAACGTTGCGCAAACTATTAACTGGCGAACTACTT
ACTCTAGCTTCCCGGCAACAATTAATAGACTGGATGGAGGCGGATAAAGTTGCAGGACCACTTCTGCGCT
CGGCCCTTCCGGCTGGCTGGTTTATTGCTGATAAATCTGGAGCCGGTGAGCGTGGGTCTCGCGGTATCAT
TGCAGCACTGGGGTCAGATGGTAAGCCCTCCCGTATCGTAGTTATCTACACGACGGGGAGTCAGGCAACT
ATGGATGAACGAAATAGACAGATCGCTGAGATAGGTGCCTCACTGATTAAGCATTGGTAACTGTCAGACC
AAGTTTACTCATATATACTTTAGATTGATTTAAAACTTCATTTTTAATTTAAAAGGATCTAGGTGAAGAT
CCTTTTTGATAATCTCATGACCAAAATCCCTTAACGTGAGTTTTCGTTCCACTGAGCGTCAGACCCCGTA
GAAAAGATCAAAGGATCTTCTTGAGATCCTTTTTTTCTGCGCGTAATCTGCTGCTTGCAAACAAAAAAAC
CACCGCTACCAGCGGTGGTTTGTTTGCCGGATCAAGAGCTACCAACTCTTTTTCCGAAGGTAACTGGCTT
CAGCAGAGCGCAGATACCAAATACTGTTCTTCTAGTGTAGCCGTAGTTAGGCCACCACTTCAAGAACTCT
GTAGCACCGCCTACATACCTCGCTCTGCTAATCCTGTTACCAGTGGCTGCTGCCAGTGGCGATAAGTCGT
GTCTTACCGGGTTGGACTCAAGACGATAGTTACCGGATAAGGCGCAGCGGTCGGGCTGAACGGGGGGTTC
GTGCACACAGCCCAGCTTGGAGCGAACGACCTACACCGAACTGAGATACCTACAGCGTGAGCTATGAGAA
AGCGCCACGCTTCCCGAAGGGAGAAAGGCGGACAGGTATCCGGTAAGCGGCAGGGTCGGAACAGGAGAGC
GCACGAGGGAGCTTCCAGGGGGAAACGCCTGGTATCTTTATAGTCCTGTCGGGTTTCGCCACCTCTGACT
TGAGCGTCGATTTTTGTGATGCTCGTCAGGGGGGCGGAGCCTATGGAAAAACGCCAGCAACGCGGCCTTT
TTACGGTTCCTGGTCTTTTGCTGGCCTTTTGCTCACATGTTCTTTCCTGCGTTATCCCCTGATTCTGTGG
ATAACCGTATTACCGCCTTTGAGTGAGCTGATACC
